>Addgene plasmid #202115 | pL0_AC-NRT | addgene full sequence | sequence record 405529 | Addgene NGS Result
GGCAGCGACATCCTTCGGCGCGATTTTGCCGGTTACTGCGCTGTACCAAATGCGGGACAACGTAAGCACT
ACATTTCGCTCATCGCCAGCCCAGTCGGGCGGCGAGTTCCATAGCGTTAAGGTTTCATTTAGCGCCTCAA
ATAGATCCTGTTCAGGAACCGGATCAAAGAGTTCCTCCGCCGCTGGACCTACCAAGGCAACGCTATGTTC
TCTTGCTTTTGTCAGCAAGATAGCCAGATCAATGTCGATCGTGGCTGGCTCGAAGATACCAGCAAGAATG
TCATTGCGCTGCCATTCTCCAAATTGCAGTTCGCGCTTAGCTGGATAACGCCACGGAATGATGTCGTCGT
GCACAACAATGGTGACTTCTACAGCGCGGAGAATCTCACTCTCTCCAGGGGAAGCCGAAGTTTCCAAAAG
GTCGTTGATCAAAGCTCGCCGCGTTGTTTCATCAAGCCTTACGGTCACCGTAACCAGCAAATCAATATCA
CTGTGTGGCTTCAGGCCGCCATCCACTGCGGAGCCGTACAAATGTACGGCCAGCAACGTCGGTTCGAGAT
GGCGCTCGATGACGCCAACTACCTCTGATAGTTGAGTCGATACTTCGGCGATCACCGCTTCCCTCATGCG
AAACGATCCTCATCCTGTCTCTTGATCAGATATTGATCCCCTGCGCCATCAGATCCTTGGCGGCAAGAAA
GCCATCCAGTTTACTTTGCAGGGCTTCCCAACCTTACCAGAGGGCGCCCCAGCTGGCAATTCCGGTTCGC
TTGCTAAGCTTGCATGCCTGCAAGTCGACTCTAGAGGAGCGGTGATCACAGGCAGCAACGCTCTGTCATC
GTTACAATCAACATGCTACCCTCCGCGAGATCATCCGTGTTTCAAACCCGGCAGCTTAGTTGCCGTTCTT
CCGAATAGCATCGGTAACATGAGCAAAGTCTGCCGCCTTACAACGGCTCTCCCGCTGACGCCGTCCCGGA
CTGATGGGCTGCCTGTATCGAGTGGTGATTTTGTGCCGAGCTCATTACTCGCATCCATTCTCAGGCTGTC
TCGTCTCGTCTCAGGTCTCAGGAGTAGTATTCCAGTGCTTCCCGCAGGTGGTCATATAAAACATGTTTAC
ATACTTAGATTTTTCCTACTTATAAATGTCTGATTATCTGACGCCCGACTGACTCACAAAATACGGTAGG
TAGTGCTTCTATCATAAGTATAGGGAGCAAACCATTTTGTCTCCGCCTATAGAATATCTCACGACCGCCG
GCCTTTTAGGTTCCACCGTTTCGCAACTTCCGTCCAGCTCGACTTCGTTCCCGAAGTCGAAGCCTATTTG
TTCCCCAGAAAAAGAGGAAGCATCTTCTTCCTATGGTAGACGACACGTCGGTCCAGTACACTTTCTCAAT
ACGGAACAAAATATCCGCCACTCGAAGTTTCGATATCTCTTTTCAGCATTCGATAGCCTTACACTCACAA
ATCTTGTGAGCATCACTTCGACAATCAATAAAGCGGCCAGAACGAAAGTAATAAAACTACAATCAATGCG
AGACCACCAGGATACATAGATTACCACAACTCCGAGCCCTTCCACCCACAGAATCAGGGGATAACGCAGG
AAAGAACATGTGAGCAAAAGGCCAGCAAAAGGCCAGGAACCGTAAAAAGGCCGCGTTGCTGGCGTTTTTC
CATAGGCTCCGCCCCCCTGACGAGCATCACAAAAATCGACGCTCAAGTCAGAGGTGGCGAAACCCGACAG
GACTATAAAGATACCAGGCGTTTCCCCCTGGAAGCTCCCTCGTGCGCTCTCCTGTTCCGACCCTGCCGCT
TACCGGATACCTGTCCGCCTTTCTCCCTTCGGGAAGCGTGGCGCTTTCTCATAGCTCACGCTGTAGGTAT
CTCAGTTCGGTGTAGGTCGTTCGCTCCAAGCTGGGCTGTGTGCACGAACCCCCCGTTCAGCCCGACCGCT
GCGCCTTATCCGGTAACTATCGTCTTGAGTCCAACCCGGTAAGACACGACTTATCGCCACTGGCAGCAGC
CACTGGTAACAGGATTAGCAGAGCGAGGTATGTAGGCGGTGCTACAGAGTTCTTGAAGTGGTGGCCTAAC
TACGGCTACACTAGAAGAACAGTATTTGGTATCTGCGCTCTGCTGAAGCCAGTTACCTTCGGAAAAAGAG
TTGGTAGCTCTTGATCCGGCAAACAAACCACCGCTGGTAGCGGTGGTTTTTTTGTTTGCAAGCAGCAGAT
TACGCGCAGAAAAAAAGGATCTCAAGAAGATCCTTTGATCTTTTCTACGGGGTCTGACGCTCAGTGGAAC
GAAAACTCACGTTAAGGGATTTTGGTCATGCATTCTAGGTGATTATTATTTGCCGACTACCTTGGTGATC
TCGCCTTTCACGTAGTGGACAAATTCTTCCAACTGATCTGCGCGCGAGGCCAAGCGATCTTCTTCTTGTC
CAAGATAAGCCTGTCTAGCTTCAAGTATGACGGGCTGATACTGGGCCGGCAGGCGCTCCATTGCCCAGTC
Features (pLannotate 1.2.2; 4 found; start..end, strand, type, name):
    659..775     -  CDS            tnpA (fragment): TN5P_ECOLX - Also known as tnp. Experimental evidence at protein level: Swiss-Prot protein existence level 1. Mediates transposition of transposon Tn5 by a 'cut and paste' mechanism. First, the monomeric transposase binds the 19 bp inverted DNA repeats flanking the transposon. Then, dimerization of the DNA- bound transposase creates a synaptic DNA complex. After nicking of the first DNA strand, excision of the transposon proceeds through a series of intermediates. The transposase then mediates the insertion of the transposon at a new site by strand transfer. The activity of the wild- type tran
    776..808     -  misc_feature   MCS (fragment): pUC18/19 multiple cloning site
   1677..2265    -  rep_origin     ori: high-copy-number ColE1/pMB1/pBR322/pUC origin of replication
   2359..627     -  CDS            aadA (across the origin): S3AD_ECOLX - Experimental evidence at protein level: Swiss-Prot protein existence level 1. Mediates bacterial resistance to the antibiotics streptomycin and spectinomycin. From Escherichia coli.
