[The description below was written by a language model from this plasmid's Addgene catalogue record and pLannotate feature annotations shown in this document.]
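Description:
pL0_AC-NRT is a Level 0 part plasmid from the Universal Loop Assembly system, a hierarchical Type IIS-based cloning framework designed to work across kingdoms. It is built on the pL0R backbone, is about 2.5 kb in total, and is classed as a synthetic biology vector intended only for propagation in E. coli. Replication relies on a high-copy ColE1/pUC-type origin, and selection is by spectinomycin through the aadA aminoglycoside adenylyltransferase gene, which in the sequenced record spans the numbering origin of the circular map.

The payload is a 468 bp promoter fragment from the marine diatom Phaeodactylum tricornutum, described as the promoter of gene 54101 and named the NRT promoter, carried without mutations and inserted by Gibson cloning. The part is flanked by "AC" overhangs, meaning that Type IIS digestion releases it with the fusion sites assigned to the promoter position in the common assembly syntax, so it can be joined in a defined order with downstream coding and terminator parts to build a Level 1 transcription unit. The plasmid has no reporter, tag or coding sequence of its own; it is simply a donor for the regulatory element, presumably for driving transgene expression in diatoms, although the record does not describe the promoter's regulation.

The automated feature table does not annotate the promoter insert itself. Apart from the origin and aadA, it flags only a short pUC-type multiple cloning site remnant and a small fragment matching Tn5 transposase, which is best regarded as a non-functional backbone remnant rather than an intended element.
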