Addgene plasmid #202115: pL0_AC-NRT
Purpose: Level 0 plasmid containing the promoter from gene 54101 from Phaeodactylum tricornutum with AC overhangs used to build a level 1 construct.
Depositing lab: Christopher Dupont. Depositing organization: J. Craig Venter Institute (JCVI). Publication: Universal loop assembly: open, efficient and cross-kingdom DNA fabrication. Pollak B, Matute T, Nunez I, Cerda A, Lopez C, Vargas V, Kan A, Bielinski V, von Dassow P, Dupont CL, Federici F. Synth Biol (Oxf). 2020;5(1):ysaa001. doi: 10.1093/synbio/ysaa001. Epub 2020 Feb 5. PubMed 32161816.
Backbone
  Vector backbone: pL0R
  Vector type: Synthetic Biology
Growth in bacteria
  Bacterial resistance: Spectinomycin, 50 μg/mL
  Growth temperature: 37°C
  Growth strain: DH5alpha
  Copy number: High Copy
Gene/Insert
  Gene/Insert name: NRT promoter
  Species: Phaeodactylum tricornutum
  Insert size (bp): 468
  Mutation: None
  Cloning method: Gibson Cloning
How to cite: pL0_AC-NRT was a gift from Christopher Dupont (Addgene plasmid # 202115 ; http://n2t.net/addgene:202115 ; RRID:Addgene_202115)
